>Addgene plasmid #198919 | pGL0_2 [pBBR1 ORI] | addgene full sequence | sequence record 392732 | Addgene Partial NGS Result
TAGCGTGCGAACAGCACGCTATTGTTGTATCATTACTCGCATCCATTCTCAGGCTGTCTCGTCTCGTCTC
CGAGGTCTCAGGAGCGCCCTACGGGCTTGCTCTCCGGGCTTCGCCCTGCGCGGTCGCTGCGCTCCCTTGC
CAGCCCGTGGATATGTGGACGATGGCCGCGAGCGGCCACCGGCTGGCTCGCTTCGCTCGGCCCGTGGACA
ACCCTGCTGGACAAGCTGATGGACAGGCTGCGCCTGCCCACGAGCTTGACCACAGGGATTGCCCACCGGC
TACCCAGCCTTCGACCACATACCCACCGGCTCCAACTGCGCGGCCTGCGGCCTTGCCCCATCAATTTTTT
TAATTTTCTCTGGGGAAAAGCCTCCGGCCTGCGGCCTGCGCGCTTCGCTTGCCGGTTGGACACCAAGTGG
AAGGCGGGTCAAGGCTCGCGCAGCGACCGCGCAGCGGCTTGGCCTTGACGCGCCTGGAACGACCCAAGCC
TATGCGAGTGGGGGCAGTCGAAGGGCGAAGCCCGCCCGCCTGCCCCCCGAGCCTCACGGCGGCGAGTGCG
GGGGTTCCAAGGGGGCAGCGCCACCTTGGGCAAGGCCGAAGGCCGCGCAGTCGATCAACAAGCCCCGGAG
GGGCCACTTTTTGCCGGAGGGGGAGCCGCGCCGAAGGCGTGGGGGAACCCCGCAGGGGTGCCCTTCTTTG
GGCACCAAAGAACTAGATATAGGGCGAAATGCGAAAGACTTAAAAATCAACAACTTAAAAAAGGGGGGTA
CGCAACAGCTCATTGCGGCACCCCCCGCAATAGCTCATTGCGTAGGTTAAAGAAAATCTGTAATTGACTG
CCACTTTTACGCAACGCATAATTGTTGTCGCGCTGCCGAAAAGTTGCAGCTGATTGCGCATGGTGCCGCA
ACCGTGCGGCACCCCTACCGCATGGAGATAAGCATGGCCACGCAGTCCAGAGAAATCGGCATTCAAGCCA
AGAACAAGCCCGGTCACTGGGTGCAAACGGAACGCAAAGCGCATGAGGCGTGGGCCGGGCTTATTGCGAG
GAAACCCACGGCGGCAATGCTGCTGCATCACCTCGTGGCGCAGATGGGCCACCAGAACGCCGTGGTGGTC
AGCCAGAAGACACTTTCCAAGCTCATCGGACGTTCTTTGCGGACGGTCCAATACGCAGTCAAGGACTTGG
TGGCCGAGCGCTGGATCTCCGTCGTGAAGCTCAACGGCCCCGGCACCGTGTCGGCCTACGTGGTCAATGA
CCGCGTGGCGTGGGGCCAGCCCCGCGACCAGTTGCGCCTGTCGGTGTTCAGTGCCGCCGTGGTGGTTGAT
CACGACGACCAGGACGAATCGCTGTTGGGGCATGGCGACCTGCGCCGCATCCCGACCCTGTATCCGGGCG
AGCAGCAACTACCGACCGGCCCCGGCGAGGAGCCGCCCAGCCAGCCCGGCATTCCGGGCATGGAACCAGA
CCTGCCAGCCTTGACCGAAACGGAGGAATGGGAACGGCGCGGGCAGCAGCGCCTGCCGATGCCCGATGAG
CCGTGTTTTCTGGACGATGGCGAGCCGTTGGAGCCGCCGACACGGGTCACGCTGCCGCGCCGGTAGCACT
TGGGTTGCGCAGCAACCCGTAAGTGCGCTGTTCCAGACTATCGGCTGTAGCCCGCTTGAGACCACCCCAG
GATACATAGATTACCACAACTCCGAGCCCTTCCACCTAGCGTGCTAACCACGCACGCTATTGTTGTATCC
CATATAATGCAATCGTAGTCTACCTGACTGTACTTAGAAATGTGGCTTCGCCTTTGCCCACGCACCTGAT
CGCTCCTCGTTTGCTTTTAAGGACCGGACGAACCACAGAGCATTAGAAGGCTAGGTGGAGGCTCAGTGAT
GATAAGTCTGCGATGGTGGATGCATGTGTCATGGTCATAGCTGTTTCCTGTGTGAAATTGTTATCCGCTC
AGAGGGCACAATCCTATTCCGCGCTATCCGACAATCTCCAAGACATTAGGTGGAGTTCAGTTCGGCGTAT
GGCATATGTCGCTGGAAAGAACATGTGAGCAAAAGGCCAGCAAARNGGCCTTTTTACGGTTCCTGGCCTN
NNNNNNNNNNNNNNNNNNNNNNNNNNNNNNNNNNNNNNNNNNNNNNNNNNNNNNNNNNNNNNNNNNNNNN
NNNNNNNNNNNNNNNNNNNNNNNNGAATAGGATTGTGCCCTCTGAGCGGATAACAATTTCACACAGGAAA
CAGCTATGACCATGACACATGCATCCACCATCGCAGACTTATCATCACTGAGCCTCCACCTAGCCTATAC
AACAATAGCGTGCGTGGTTAGCACGCTAGGTGGAAGGGCTCGGAGTTGTGGTAATCTATGTATCCTGGGG
TGGTCTCGAGCGCCCGTCACTCCCGTACTAACTGTCACGAACCCCTGCAATAACTGTCACGCCCCCCTGC
AATAACTGTCACGAACCCCTGCAATAACTGTCACGCCCCCAAACCTGCAAACCCAGCAGGGGCGGGGGCT
GGCGGGGTGTTGGAAAAATCCATCCATGATTATCTAAGAATAATCCACTAGGCGCGGTTATCAGCGCCCT
TGTGGGGCGCTGCTGCCCTTGCCCAATATGCCCGGCCAGAGGCCGGATAGCTGGTCTATTCGCTGCGCTA
GGCTACACACCGCCCCACCGCTGCGCGGCAGGGGGAAAGGCGGGCAAAGCCCGCTAAACCCCACACCAAA
CCCCGCAGAAATACGCTGGAGCGCTTTTAGCCGCTTTAGCGGCCTTTCCCCCTACCCGAAGGGTGGGGGC
GCGTGTGCAGCCCCGCAGGGCCTGTCTCGGTCGATCATTCAGCCCGGCTCATCCTTCTGGCGTGGCGGCA
GACCGAACAAGGCGCGGTCGTGGTCGCGTTCAAGGTACGCATCCATTGCCGCCATGAGCCGATCCTCCGG
CCACTCGCTGCTGTTCACCTTGGCCAAAATCATGGCCCCCACCAGCACCTTGCGCCTTGTTTCGTTCTTG
CGCTCTTGCTGCTGTTCCCTTGCCCGCACCCGCTGAATTTCGGCATTGATTCGCGCTCGTTGTTCTTCGA
GCTTGGCCAGCCGATCCGCCGCCTTGTTGCTCCCCTTAACCATCTTGACACCCCATTGTTAATGTGCTGT
CTCGTAGGCTATCATGGAGGCACAGCGGCGGCAATCCCGACCCTACTTTGTAGGGGAGGGCGCACTTACC
GGTTTCTCTTCGAGAAACTGGCCTAACGGCCACCCTTCGGGCGGTGCGCTCTCCGAGGGCCATTGCATGG
AGCCGAAAAGCAAAAGCAACAGCGAGGCAGCATGGCGATTTATCACCTTACGGCGAAAACCGGCAGCAGG
TCGGGCGGCCAATCGGCCAGGGCCAAGGCCGACTACATCCAGCGCGAAGGCAAGTATGCCCGCGACATGG
ATGAAGTCTTGCACGCCGAATCCGGGCACATGCCGGAGTTCGTCGAGCGGCCCGCCGACTACTGGGATGC
TGCCGACCTGTATGAACGCGCCAATGGGCGGCTGTTCAAGGAGGTCGAATTTGCCCTGCCGGTCGAGCTG
ACCCTCGACCAGCAGAAGGCGCTGGCGTCCGAGTTCGCCCAGCACCTGACCGGTGCCGAGCGCCTGCCGT
ATACGCTGGCCATCCATGCCGGTGGCGGCGAGAACCCGCACTGCCACCTGATGATCTCCGAGCGGATCAA
TGACGGCATCGAGCGGCCCGCCGCTCAGTGGTTCAAGCGGTACAACGGCAAGACCCCGGAGAAGGGCGGG
GCACAGAAGACCGAAGCGCTCAAGCCCAAGGCATGGCTTGAGCAGACCCGCGAGGCATGGGCCGACCATG
CCAACCGGGCATTAGAGCGGGCTGGCCACGACGCCCGCATTGACCACAGAACACTTGAGGCGCAGGGCAT
CGAGCGCCTGCCCGGTGTTCACCTGGGGCCGAACGTGGTGGAGATGGAAGGCCGGGGCATCCGCACCGAC
CGGGCAGACGTGGCCCTGAACATCGACACCGCCAACGCCCAGATCATCGACTTACAGGAATACCGGGAGG
CAATAGACCATGAACGCAATCGACAGAGTGAAGAAATCCAGAGGCATCAACGAGTTAGCGGAGCAGATCG
AACCGCTGGCCCAGAGCATGGCGACACTGGCCGACGAAGCCCGGCAGGTCATGAGCCAGACCCAGCAGGC
CAGCGAGGCGCAGGCGGCGGAGTGGCTGAAAGCCCAGCGCCAGACAGGGGCGGCATGGGTGGAGCTGGCC
AAAGAGTTGCGGGAGGTAGCCGCCGAGGTGAGCAGCGCCGCGCAGAGCGCCCGGAGCGCGTCGCGGGGGT
GGCACTGGAAGCTATGGCTAACCGTGATGCTGGCTTCCATGATGCCTACGGTGGTGCTGCTGATCGCATC
GTTGCTCTTGCTCGACCTGACGCCACTGACAACCGAGGACGGCTCGATCTGGCTGCGCTTGGTGGCCCGA
TGAAGAACGACAGGACTTTGCAGGCCATAGGCCGACAGCTCAAGGCCATGGGCTGTGAGCGCTTCGATAT
CGGCGTCAGGGACGCCACCACCGGCCAGATGATGAACCGGGAATGGTCAGCCGCCGAAGTGCTCCAGAAC
ACGCCATGGCTCAAGCGGATGAATGCCCAGGGCAATGACGTGTATATCAGGCCCGCCGAGCAGGAGCGGC
ATGGTCTGGTGCTGGTGGACGACCTCAGCGAGTTTGACCTGGATGACATGAAAGCCGAGGGCCGGGAGCC
TGCCCTGGTAGTGGAAACCAGCCCGAAGAACTATCAGGCATGGGTCAAGGTGGCCGACGCCGCAGGCGGT
GAACTTCGGGGGCAGATTGCCCGGACGCTGGCCAGCGAGTACGACGCCGACCCGGCCAGCGCCGACAGCC
GCCACTATGGCCGCTTGGCGGGCTTCACCAACCGCAAGGACAAGCACACCACCCGCGCCGGTTATCAGCC
GTGGGTGCTGCTGCGTGAATCCAAGGGCAAGACCGCCACCGCTGGCCCGGCGCTGGTGCAGCAGGCTGGC
CAGCAGATCGAGCAGGCCCAGCGGCAGCAGGAGAAGGCCCGCAGGCTGGCCAGCCTCGAACTGCCCGAGC
GGCAGCTTAGCCGCCACCGGCGCACGGCGCTGGACGAGTACCGCAGCGAGATGGCCGGGCTGGTCAAGCG
CTTCGGTGATGACCTCAGCAAGTGCGACTTTATCGCCGCGCAGAAGCTGGCCAGCCGGGGCCGCAGTGCC
GAGGAAATCGGCAAGGCCATGGCCGAGGCCAGCCCAGCGCTGGCAGAGCGCAAGCCCGGCCACGAAGCGG
ATTACATCGAGCGCACCGTCAGCAAGGTCATGGGTCTGCCCAGCGTCCAGCTTGCGCGGGCCGAGCTGGC
ACGGGCACCGGCACCCCGCCAGCGAGGCATGGACAGGGGCGGGCCAGATTTCAGCATGTAGTGCTTGCGT
TGGTACTCACGCCTGTTATACTATGAGTACTCACGCACAGAAGGGGGTTTTATGGAATACGAAAAAAGCG
CTTCAGGGTCGGTCTACCTGATCAAAAGTGACAAGGGCTATTGGTTGCCCGGTGGCTTTGGTTATACGTC
AAACAAGGCCGAGGCTGGCCGCTTTTCAGTCGCTGATATGGCCAGCCTTAACCTTGACGGCTGCACCTTG
TCCTTGTTCCGCGAAGACAAGCCTTTCGGCCCCGGCAAGTTTCTCGGTGACTGATATGAAAGACCAAAAG
GACAAGCAGACCGGCGACCTGCTGGCCAGCCCTGACGCTGTACGCCAAGCGCGATATGCCGAGCGCATGA
AGGCCAAAGGGATGCGTCAGCGCAAGTTCTGGCTGACCGACGACGAATACGAGGCGCTGCGCGAGTGCCT
GGAAGAACTCAGAGCGGCGCAGGGCGGGGGTAGTGACCCCGCCAGCGCCTAACCACCAACTGCCTGCAAA
GGAGGCAATCAATGGCTACCCATAAGCCTATCAATATTCTGGAGGCGTTCGCAGCAGCGCCGCCACCGCT
GGACTACGTTTTGCCCAACATGGTGGCCGGTACGGTCGGGGCGCTGGTGTCGCCCGGTGGTGCCGGTAAA
TCCATGCTGGCCCTGCAACTGGCCGCACAGATTGCAGGCGGGCCGGATCTGCTGGAGGTGGGCGAACTGC
CCACCGGCCCGGTGATCTACCTGCCCGCCGAAGACCCGCCCACCGCCATTCATCACCGCCTGCACGCCCT
TGGGGCGCACCTCAGCGCCGAGGAACGGCAAGCCGTGGCTGACGGCCTGCTGATCCAGCCGCTGATCGGC
AGCCTGCCCAACATCATGGCCCCGGAGTGGTTCGACGGCCTCAAGCGCGCCGCCGAGGGCCGCCGCCTGA
TGGTGCTGGACACGCTGCGCCGGTTCCACATCGAGGAAGAAAACGCCAGCGGCCCCATGGCCCAGGTCAT
CGGTCGCATGGAGGCCATCGCCGCCGATACCGGGTGCTCTATCGTGTTCCTGCACCATGCCAGCAAGGGC
GCGGCCATGATGGGCGCAGGCGACCAGCAGCAGGCCAGCCGGGGCAGCTCGGTACTGGTCGATAACATCC
GCTGGCAGTCCTACCTGTCGAGCATGACCAGCGCCGAGGCCGAGGAATGGGGTGTGGACGACGACCAGCG
CCGGTTCTTCGTCCGCTTCGGTGTGAGCAAGGCCAACTATGGCGCACCGTTCGCTGATCGGTGGTTCAGG
CGGCATGACGGCGGGGTGCTCAAGCCCGCCGTGCTGGAGAGGCAGCGCAAGAGCAAGGGGGTGCCCCGTG
GTGAAGCCTAAGAACAAGCACAGCCTCAGCCACGTCCGGCACGACCCGGCGCACTGTCTGGCCCCCGGCC
TGTTCCGTGCCCTCAAGCGGGGCGAGCGCAAGCGCAGCAAGCTGGACGTGACGTATGACTACGGCGACGG
CAAGCGGATCGAGTTCAGCGGCCCGGAGCCGCTGGGCGCTGATGATCTGCGCATCCTGCAAGGGCTGGTG
GCCATGGCTGGGCCTAATGGCCTAGTGCTTGGCCCGGAACCCAAGACCGAAGGCGGACGGCAGCTCCGGC
TGTTCCTGGAACCCAAGTGGGAGGCCGTCACCGCTGATGCCATGGTGGTCAAAGGTAGCTATCGGGCGCT
GGCAAAGGAAATCGGGGCAGAGGTCGATAGTGGTGGGGCGCTCAAGCACATACAGGACTGCATCGAGCGC
CTTTGGAAGGTATCCATCATCGCCCAGAATGGCCGCAAGCGGCAGGGGTTTCGGCTGCTGTCGGAGTACG
CCAGCGACGAGGCGGACGGGCGCCTGTACGTGGCCCTGAACCCCTTGATCGCGCAGGCCGTCATGGGTGG
CGGCCAGCATGTGCGCATCAGCATGGACGAGGTGCGGGCGCTGGACAGCGAAACCGCCCGCCTGCTGCAC
CAGCGGCTGTGTGGCTGGATCGACCCCGGCAAAACCGGCAAGGCTTCCATAGATACCTTGTGCGGCTATG
TCTGGCCGTCAGAGGCCAGTGGTTCGACCATGCGCAAGCGCCGCCAGCGGGTGCGCGAGGCGTTGCCGGA
GCTGGTCGCGCTGGGCTGGACGGTAACCGAGTTCGCGGCGGGCAAGTACGACATCACCCGGCCCAAGGCG
GCAGGCTGACCCCCCCCACTCTATTGTAAACAAGACATTTTTATCTTTTATATTCAATGGCTTATTTTCC
TGCTAATTGGTAATACCATGAAAAATACCATGCTCAGAAAAGGCTTAACAATATTTTGAAAAATTGCCTA
CTGAGCGCTGCCGCACAGCTCCATAGGCCGCTTTCCTGGCTTTGCTTCCAGATGTATCTCCGGAGACCTC
GGAGACGAGACGAGACAGCCTGAGAATGGATGCGAGTAATGATACAACAATAGCGTGCTGTTCGCACGCT
AAGGTCAGGCGGAATGGCACTTCCTTATTCCAGATGCGTGCGGATTATGCATGACTGGCCGTCGTTTTAC
AACGTCGTGACTGGGAAAACCCTGGCGCTTGTGGTGGATCACAGTTATTGGAGACTTCCTTGGCNNNNNN
NNNNNNNNNNNNNNNNNNNNNNNNNNNNNNNNNNNNNNNNNNNNNNNNNNNNNNNNNNNNNNNNNNNNNN
NNNNNNNNNNNNNNNNNNNNNNNNNNNNNNNNNNNNNNNNNNNNNNNNNNNNNNNNNNNNNNNNNNNNNN
NNNNNNNNNNNNNNNNNNNNNNNNNNNNNNNNNNNNNNNNNNNNNNNNNNNNNNNNNNNNNNNNNNNNNN
NNNNNNNNNNNNNNNNNNNNNNNNNNNNNNNNNNNNNNNNNNNNNNNNNNNNNNNNNNNNNNNNNNNNNN
NNNNNNNNNNNNNNNNNNNNNNNNNNNNNNNNNNNNNNNNNNNNNNNNNNNNNNNNNNNNNNNNNNNNNN
NNNNNNNNNNNNNNNNNNNNNNNNNNNNNNNNNNNNNNNNNNNNNNNNNNNNNNNNNNNNNNNNNNNNNN
NNNNNNNNNNNNNNNNNNNNNNNNNNNNNNNNNNNNNNNNNNNNNNNNNNNNNNNNNNNNNNNNNNCTAT
TGTTGTATCATTACTCGCATCCATTCTCAGGCTGTCTCGTCTCGTCTCCGAGGTCTCAGCTTGTTAAGGG
ATGCATAAACTGCATCCCTTAACTTGTTTTTCGTGTGCCTATTTTTTGTGAATCGMTTATRKCYTTTSSG
CWGTMGSCCGCTTGAGACCACCCCAGGATACATAGATTACCACAACTCCGAGCCCTTCCACCTAGCGTGC
TAACCACGCACGCTATTGTTGTATCCCATATAATGCAATCGTAGTCTACCTGACTGTACTTAGAAATGTG
GCTTCGCCTTTGCCCACGCACCTGATCGCTCCTCGTTTGCTTTTAAGGACCGGACGAACCACAGAGCATT
AGAAGGCTAGGTGGAGGCTCAGTGATGATAAGTCTGCGATGGTGGATGCATGTGTCATGGTCATAGCTGT
TTCCTGTGTGAAATTGTTATCCGCTCAGAGGGCACAATCCTATTCCGCGCTATCCGACAATCTCCAAGAC
ATTAGGTGGAGTTCAGTTCGGCGTATGGCATATGTCGCTGGAAAGAACATGTGAGCAAAAGGCCAGCAAA
AGGCCAGGAACCGTAAAAAGGCCGCGTTGCTGGCGTTTTTCCATAGGCTCCGCCCCCCTGACGAGCATCA
CAAAAATCGACGCTCAAGTCAGAGGTGGCGAAACCCGACAGGACTATAAAGATACCAGGCGTTTCCCCCT
GGAAGCTCCCTCGTGCGCTCTCCTGTTCCGACCCTGCCGCTTACCGGATACCTGTCCGCCTTTCTCCCTT
CGGGAAGCGTGGCGCTTTCTCATAGCTCACGCTGTAGGTATCTCAGTTCGGTGTAGGTCGTTCGCTCCAA
GCTGGGCTGTGTGCACGAACCCCCCGTTCAGCCCGACCGCTGCGCCTTATCCGGTAACTATCGTCTTGAG
TCCAACCCGGTAAGACACGACTTATCGCCACTGGCAGCAGCCACTGGTAACAGGATTAGCAGAGCGAGGT
ATGTAGGCGGTGCTACAGAGTTCTTGAAGTGGTGGCCTAACTACGGCTACACTAGAAGAACAGTATTTGG
TATCTGCGCTCTGCTGAAGCCAGTTACCTTCGGAAAAAGAGTTGGTAGCTCTTGATCCGGCAAACAAACC
ACCGCTGGTAGCGGTGGTTTTTTTGTTTGCAAGCAGCAGATTACGCGCAGAAAAAAAGGATCTCAAGAAG
ATCCTTTGATCTTTTCTACGGGGTCTGACGCTCTATTCAACAAAGCCGCCGTCCCGTCAAGTCAGCGTAA
ATGGGTAGGGGGCTTCAAATCGTCCCCCCATACGATATAAGTTGTTACTAGTGCTTGGATTCTCACCAAT
AAAAAACGCCCGGCGGCAACCGAGCGTTCTGAACAAATCCAGATGGAGTTCTGAGGTCATTACTGGATCT
ATCAACAGGAGTCCAAGCGAGCTCGATATCAAATTACGCCCCGCCCTGCCACTCATCGCAGTACTGTTGT
AATTCATTAAGCATTCTGCCGACATGGAAGCCATCACAAACGGCATGATGAACCTGAATCGCCAGCGGCA
TCAGCACCTTGTCGCCTTGCGTATAATATTTGCCCATGGTGAAAACGGGGGCGAAGAAGTTGTCCATATT
GGCCACGTTTAAATCAAAACTGGTGAAACTCACCCAGGGATTGGCTGAGACGAAAAACATATTCTCAATA
AACCCTTTAGGGAAATAGGCCAGGTTTTCACCGTAACACGCCACATCTTGCGAATATATGTGTAGAAACT
GCCGGAAATCGTCGTGGTATTCACTCCAGAGCGATGAAAACGTTTCAGTTTGCTCATGGAAAACGGTGTA
ACAAGGGTGAACACTATCCCATATCACCAGCTCACCGTCTTTCATTGCCATACGAAATTCCGGATGAGCA
TTCATCAGGCGGGCAAGAATGTGAATAAAGGCCGGATAAAACTTGTGCTTATTTTTCTTTACGGTCTTTA
AAAAGGCCGTAATATCCAGCTGAACGGTCTGGTTATAGGTACATTGAGCAACTGACTGAAATGCCTCAAA
ATGTTCTTTACGATGCCATTGGGATATATCAACGGTGGTATATCCAGTGATTTTTTTCTCCATTTTAGCT
TCCTTAGCTCCTGAAAATCTCGATAACTCAAAAAATACGCCCGGTAGTGATCTTATTTCATTATGGTGAA
AGTTGGAACCTCTTACGTGCCGATCAACGTCTCATTGATACCTGAAACAAAACCCATCGTACGGCCAAGG
AAGTCTCCAATAACTGTGATCCACCACAAGCGCCAGGGTTTTCCCAGTCACGACGTTGTAAAACGACGGC
CAGTCATGCATAATCCGCACGCATCTGGAATAAGGAAGTGCCATTCCGCCTGACCT
Features (pLannotate 1.2.2; 16 found; start..end, strand, type, name):
    172..943     +  rep_origin     pBBR1 oriV: replication origin of the broad-host-range plasmid pBBR1 from Bordetella bronchiseptica; requires the pBBR1 Rep protein for replication
    944..1606    +  CDS            pBBR1 Rep: replication protein for the broad-host-range plasmid pBBR1 from Bordetella bronchiseptica
   2418..2812    -  rep_origin     RSF1010 oriV: replication origin of the broad-host-range plasmid RSF1010; requires the RSF1010 RepA/B/C proteins for replication (Scholz et al., 1989)
   2842..3123    -  CDS            mobC: MOBC_ECOLX - Protein predicted: Swiss-Prot protein existence level 4. This protein is essential to promote the specific transfer of the plasmid in the presence of conjugative plasmids. From Escherichia coli.
   3154..3241    +  oriT           RSF1010 oriT: origin of transfer of the broad-host-range plasmid RSF1010 (Scholz et al., 1989)
   4070..4480    +  CDS            mobB: MOBB2_ECOLX - Protein predicted: Swiss-Prot protein existence level 4. This protein is essential to promote the specific transfer of the plasmid in the presence of conjugative plasmids. From Escherichia coli.
   4480..5451    +  CDS            RSF1010 RepB: replication protein B of the broad-host-range plasmid RSF1010 (Scholz et al., 1989); repB
   5894..5968    +  ncRNA          Plasmid R1162: Accession: RF00043 - R1162-like plasmid antisense RNA
   5962..6801    +  CDS            RSF1010 RepA: replication protein A of the broad-host-range plasmid RSF1010 (Scholz et al., 1989); repA
   6788..7639    +  CDS            RSF1010 RepC (fragment): replication protein C of the broad-host-range plasmid RSF1010 (Scholz et al., 1989); repC
   7964..8007    +  CDS            lacZα (fragment): LacZα fragment of β-galactosidase; lacZ fragment
   9138..9726    -  rep_origin     ori: high-copy-number ColE1/pMB1/pBR322/pUC origin of replication
   9859..9953    -  terminator     lambda t0 terminator: transcription terminator from phage lambda
   9977..10633   -  CDS            cat: CAT_ECOLX - Experimental evidence at protein level: Swiss-Prot protein existence level 1. This enzyme is an effector of chloramphenicol resistance in bacteria. From Escherichia coli. This protein is used as a marker in many commonly used cloning vectors, such as pACYC184.
  10634..10736   -  promoter       cat promoter: promoter of the E. coli cat gene encoding chloramphenicol acetyltransferase
  10811..10854   -  CDS            lacZα (fragment): LacZα fragment of β-galactosidase; lacZ fragment
