>Addgene plasmid #198919 | pGL0_2 [pBBR1 ORI] | addgene full sequence | sequence record 401290 | Addgene NGS Result
TAGCGTGCGAACAGCACGCTATTGTTGTATCATTACTCGCATCCATTCTCAGGCTGTCTCGTCTCGTCTC
CGAGGTCTCAGGAGCGCCCTACGGGCTTGCTCTCCGGGCTTCGCCCTGCGCGGTCGCTGCGCTCCCTTGC
CAGCCCGTGGATATGTGGACGATGGCCGCGAGCGGCCACCGGCTGGCTCGCTTCGCTCGGCCCGTGGACA
ACCCTGCTGGACAAGCTGATGGACAGGCTGCGCCTGCCCACGAGCTTGACCACAGGGATTGCCCACCGGC
TACCCAGCCTTCGACCACATACCCACCGGCTCCAACTGCGCGGCCTGCGGCCTTGCCCCATCAATTTTTT
TAATTTTCTCTGGGGAAAAGCCTCCGGCCTGCGGCCTGCGCGCTTCGCTTGCCGGTTGGACACCAAGTGG
AAGGCGGGTCAAGGCTCGCGCAGCGACCGCGCAGCGGCTTGGCCTTGACGCGCCTGGAACGACCCAAGCC
TATGCGAGTGGGGGCAGTCGAAGGGCGAAGCCCGCCCGCCTGCCCCCCGAGCCTCACGGCGGCGAGTGCG
GGGGTTCCAAGGGGGCAGCGCCACCTTGGGCAAGGCCGAAGGCCGCGCAGTCGATCAACAAGCCCCGGAG
GGGCCACTTTTTGCCGGAGGGGGAGCCGCGCCGAAGGCGTGGGGGAACCCCGCAGGGGTGCCCTTCTTTG
GGCACCAAAGAACTAGATATAGGGCGAAATGCGAAAGACTTAAAAATCAACAACTTAAAAAAGGGGGGTA
CGCAACAGCTCATTGCGGCACCCCCCGCAATAGCTCATTGCGTAGGTTAAAGAAAATCTGTAATTGACTG
CCACTTTTACGCAACGCATAATTGTTGTCGCGCTGCCGAAAAGTTGCAGCTGATTGCGCATGGTGCCGCA
ACCGTGCGGCACCCCTACCGCATGGAGATAAGCATGGCCACGCAGTCCAGAGAAATCGGCATTCAAGCCA
AGAACAAGCCCGGTCACTGGGTGCAAACGGAACGCAAAGCGCATGAGGCGTGGGCCGGGCTTATTGCGAG
GAAACCCACGGCGGCAATGCTGCTGCATCACCTCGTGGCGCAGATGGGCCACCAGAACGCCGTGGTGGTC
AGCCAGAAGACACTTTCCAAGCTCATCGGACGTTCTTTGCGGACGGTCCAATACGCAGTCAAGGACTTGG
TGGCCGAGCGCTGGATCTCCGTCGTGAAGCTCAACGGCCCCGGCACCGTGTCGGCCTACGTGGTCAATGA
CCGCGTGGCGTGGGGCCAGCCCCGCGACCAGTTGCGCCTGTCGGTGTTCAGTGCCGCCGTGGTGGTTGAT
CACGACGACCAGGACGAATCGCTGTTGGGGCATGGCGACCTGCGCCGCATCCCGACCCTGTATCCGGGCG
AGCAGCAACTACCGACCGGCCCCGGCGAGGAGCCGCCCAGCCAGCCCGGCATTCCGGGCATGGAACCAGA
CCTGCCAGCCTTGACCGAAACGGAGGAATGGGAACGGCGCGGGCAGCAGCGCCTGCCGATGCCCGATGAG
CCGTGTTTTCTGGACGATGGCGAGCCGTTGGAGCCGCCGACACGGGTCACGCTGCCGCGCCGGTAGCACT
TGGGTTGCGCAGCAACCCGTAAGTGCGCTGTTCCAGACTATCGGCTGTAGCCCGCTTGAGACCACCCCAG
GATACATAGATTACCACAACTCCGAGCCCTTCCACCTAGCGTGCTAACCACGCACGCTATTGTTGTATCC
CATATAATGCAATCGTAGTCTACCTGACTGTACTTAGAAATGTGGCTTCGCCTTTGCCCACGCACCTGAT
CGCTCCTCGTTTGCTTTTAAGGACCGGACGAACCACAGAGCATTAGAAGGCTAGGTGGAGGCTCAGTGAT
GATAAGTCTGCGATGGTGGATGCATGTGTCATGGTCATAGCTGTTTCCTGTGTGAAATTGTTATCCGCTC
AGAGGGCACAATCCTATTCCGCGCTATCCGACAATCTCCAAGACATTAGGTGGAGTTCAGTTCGGCGTAT
GGCATATGTCGCTGGAAAGAACATGTGAGCAAAAGGCCAGCAAAAGGCCAGGAACCGTAAAAAGGCCGCG
TTGCTGGCGTTTTTCCATAGGCTCCGCCCCCCTGACGAGCATCACAAAAATCGACGCTCAAGTCAGAGGT
GGCGAAACCCGACAGGACTATAAAGATACCAGGCGTTTCCCCCTGGAAGCTCCCTCGTGCGCTCTCCTGT
TCCGACCCTGCCGCTTACCGGATACCTGTCCGCCTTTCTCCCTTCGGGAAGCGTGGCGCTTTCTCATAGC
TCACGCTGTAGGTATCTCAGTTCGGTGTAGGTCGTTCGCTCCAAGCTGGGCTGTGTGCACGAACCCCCCG
TTCAGCCCGACCGCTGCGCCTTATCCGGTAACTATCGTCTTGAGTCCAACCCGGTAAGACACGACTTATC
GCCACTGGCAGCAGCCACTGGTAACAGGATTAGCAGAGCGAGGTATGTAGGCGGTGCTACAGAGTTCTTG
AAGTGGTGGCCTAACTACGGCTACACTAGAAGAACAGTATTTGGTATCTGCGCTCTGCTGAAGCCAGTTA
CCTTCGGAAAAAGAGTTGGTAGCTCTTGATCCGGCAAACAAACCACCGCTGGTAGCGGTGGTTTTTTTGT
TTGCAAGCAGCAGATTACGCGCAGAAAAAAAGGATCTCAAGAAGATCCTTTGATCTTTTCTACGGGGTCT
GACGCTCTATTCAACAAAGCCGCCGTCCCGTCAAGTCAGCGTAAATGGGTAGGGGGCTTCAAATCGTCCC
CCCATACGATATAAGTTGTTACTAGTGCTTGGATTCTCACCAATAAAAAACGCCCGGCGGCAACCGAGCG
TTCTGAACAAATCCAGATGGAGTTCTGAGGTCATTACTGGATCTATCAACAGGAGTCCAAGCGAGCTCGA
TATCAAATTACGCCCCGCCCTGCCACTCATCGCAGTACTGTTGTAATTCATTAAGCATTCTGCCGACATG
GAAGCCATCACAAACGGCATGATGAACCTGAATCGCCAGCGGCATCAGCACCTTGTCGCCTTGCGTATAA
TATTTGCCCATGGTGAAAACGGGGGCGAAGAAGTTGTCCATATTGGCCACGTTTAAATCAAAACTGGTGA
AACTCACCCAGGGATTGGCTGAGACGAAAAACATATTCTCAATAAACCCTTTAGGGAAATAGGCCAGGTT
TTCACCGTAACACGCCACATCTTGCGAATATATGTGTAGAAACTGCCGGAAATCGTCGTGGTATTCACTC
CAGAGCGATGAAAACGTTTCAGTTTGCTCATGGAAAACGGTGTAACAAGGGTGAACACTATCCCATATCA
CCAGCTCACCGTCTTTCATTGCCATACGAAATTCCGGATGAGCATTCATCAGGCGGGCAAGAATGTGAAT
AAAGGCCGGATAAAACTTGTGCTTATTTTTCTTTACGGTCTTTAAAAAGGCCGTAATATCCAGCTGAACG
GTCTGGTTATAGGTACATTGAGCAACTGACTGAAATGCCTCAAAATGTTCTTTACGATGCCATTGGGATA
TATCAACGGTGGTATATCCAGTGATTTTTTTCTCCATTTTAGCTTCCTTAGCTCCTGAAAATCTCGATAA
CTCAAAAAATACGCCCGGTAGTGATCTTATTTCATTATGGTGAAAGTTGGAACCTCTTACGTGCCGATCA
ACGTCTCATTGATACCTGAAACAAAACCCATCGTACGGCCAAGGAAGTCTCCAATAACTGTGATCCACCA
CAAGCGCCAGGGTTTTCCCAGTCACGACGTTGTAAAACGACGGCCAGTCATGCATAATCCGCACGCATCT
GGAATAAGGAAGTGCCATTCCGCCTGACCT
Features (pLannotate 1.2.2; 7 found; start..end, strand, type, name):
    172..943     +  rep_origin     pBBR1 oriV: replication origin of the broad-host-range plasmid pBBR1 from Bordetella bronchiseptica; requires the pBBR1 Rep protein for replication
    944..1606    +  CDS            pBBR1 Rep: replication protein for the broad-host-range plasmid pBBR1 from Bordetella bronchiseptica
   2112..2700    -  rep_origin     ori: high-copy-number ColE1/pMB1/pBR322/pUC origin of replication
   2833..2927    -  terminator     lambda t0 terminator: transcription terminator from phage lambda
   2951..3607    -  CDS            cat: CAT_ECOLX - Experimental evidence at protein level: Swiss-Prot protein existence level 1. This enzyme is an effector of chloramphenicol resistance in bacteria. From Escherichia coli. This protein is used as a marker in many commonly used cloning vectors, such as pACYC184.
   3608..3710    -  promoter       cat promoter: promoter of the E. coli cat gene encoding chloramphenicol acetyltransferase
   3785..3828    -  CDS            lacZα (fragment): LacZα fragment of β-galactosidase; lacZ fragment
