[The description below was written by a language model from this plasmid's Addgene catalogue record and pLannotate feature annotations shown in this document.]
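Description:
pGL0_2 [pBBR1 ORI] is a Level 0 part plasmid from a modular synthetic-biology cloning toolkit, built in the pGLDV_17 backbone and maintained in E. coli. It is propagated at high copy through a ColE1/pUC-type origin and selected with chloramphenicol, with resistance provided by a cat gene driven by its native promoter and followed by a lambda t0 terminator. A short lacZα remnant is annotated next to the resistance cassette. It is probably left over from a blue/white screening cassette in the destination vector, although the record does not describe the cloning method.

The stored part is the replication module of the broad-host-range plasmid pBBR1 from Bordetella bronchiseptica. It consists of the pBBR1 oriV immediately followed by the coding sequence for the pBBR1 Rep protein, which that origin needs in order to fire. Keeping the origin and its replication protein together as one self-contained unit lets the part be moved into higher-level assemblies that can replicate in diverse bacteria. This fits the associated work on high-throughput identification of functional origins of replication in non-model bacteria. Part of the plasmid derives from an earlier pBBR1-based vector series.

Two sequence records accompany the entry. The 3,880 nt full NGS result matches the catalogue description, containing only the pBBR1 module, the ColE1-type origin and the chloramphenicol cassette. The 10,906 nt record is flagged as a partial NGS result. It has the same elements plus an RSF1010 region (oriV, oriT, mobB/mobC, repA/B/C) that is not mentioned in the catalogue fields. That region may be an assembly artefact or a mixture with a related part, so the shorter record is the better representation of the construct.
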