Addgene plasmid #198919: pGL0_2 [pBBR1 ORI]
Purpose: Level 0 part
Depositing lab: Charlie Gilbert & Nili Ostrov & Cultivarium Tools. Depositing organization: Cultivarium, Convergent Research. Publication: A scalable framework for high-throughput identification of functional origins of replication in non-model bacteria. Gilbert C, Brumwell SL, Crits-Christoph A, Kang SC, Martin-Moldes Z, Alsharif W, Esmurria A, Nguyen M-A, Lee HH, Ostrov N. bioRxiv 2023.05.19.541510 10.1101/2023.05.19.541510.
Backbone
  Vector backbone: pGLDV_17
  Vector type: Synthetic Biology
Growth in bacteria
  Bacterial resistance: Chloramphenicol, 25 μg/mL
  Growth temperature: 37°C
  Growth strain: E. coli Zymo 10B
  Copy number: High Copy
Gene/Insert
  Gene/Insert name: pBBR1 ORI
  Species: Bordetella bronchiseptica
  Cloning method: Unknown
Resource information
  A portion of this plasmid was derived from a plasmid made by: Kenneth Peterson (Kovach et al. 1995 https://doi.org/10.1016/0378-1119(95)00584-1)
Terms and licenses: Academic/Nonprofit Terms; Industry Terms: Not Available to Industry
How to cite: pGL0_2 [pBBR1 ORI] was a gift from Charlie Gilbert & Nili Ostrov & Cultivarium Tools (Addgene plasmid # 198919 ; http://n2t.net/addgene:198919 ; RRID:Addgene_198919)
